>Addgene plasmid #207921 | pMP121 | addgene full sequence | sequence record 415035 | Addgene NGS Result
TAACGAATTACCATGGCACCTGCTACAGTCAATACAGAGACCCTGCAGTTTACGGCTAGCTCAGTCCTAG
GTATAGTGCTAGCTACTAGAGAAAGAGGAGAAATACTAAATGTCGCACTCAAAACAAGCACTGGCAGATA
CGATGAAAATGACGTGGCTGATGGAAGGTTCGGTCAACGGTCACGCCTTTACGATTGAAGGCGAAGGTAC
CGGCAAACCGTATGAAGGTAAACAGAGTGGCACCTTTCGTGTTACGAAAGGCGGTCCGCTGCCGTTTGCG
TTTGATATTGTCGCTCCGACCCTGAAATACGGTTTCAAATGCTTCATGAAATACCCGGCGGATATTCCGG
ACTACTTTAAACTGGCCTTCCCGGAAGGCCTGACGTACGATCGTAAAATTGCGTTTGAAGACGGCGGTTG
TGCGACCGCCACGGTCGAAATGAGCCTGAAGGGTAACACCCTGGTGCATAAAACGAACTTTCAGGGCGGT
AATTTCCCGATTGATGGTCCGGTGATGCAAAAACGCACCCTGGGCTGGGAACCGACCTCTGAAAAAATGA
CGCCGTGCGATGGTATTATCAAAGGCGACACCATCATGTACCTGATGGTTGAAGGCGGTAAAACGCTGAA
ATGTCGTTATGAAAACAATTACCGCGCCAACAAACCAGTGCTGATGCCGCCGAGCCACTTTGTGGATCTG
CGTCTGACCCGCACGAATCTGGATAAAGAAGGTCTGGCGTTCAAACTGGAAGAATATGCTGTTGCCCGTG
TGCTGGAAGTGTAATAAGCTTCAAATAAAACGAAAGGCTCAGTCGAAAGACTGGGCCTTTCGTTTTATCT
GTTGTTTGTCGGTGAACGCTCTCTACTAGAGTCACACTGGCTCACCTTCGGGTGGGCCTTTCTGCGGGAT
CCGGTCTCTAGGTGTATATCGGCAGGTGCTCGAGCAATTCTGACAGGATATATTGGCGGGTAAACCTAAG
AGAAAAGAGCGTTTATTAGAATAATCGGATATTTAAAAGGGCGTGAAAAGGTTTATCCGTTCGTCCATTT
GTATGTGCATGCCAACCACAGGGTTCCCCTCGGGATCAAAGTACTTTGATCCAACCCCTCCGCTGCTATA
GTGCAGTCGGCTTCTGACGTTCAGTGCAGCCGTCATCTGAAAACGACATGTCGCACAAGTCCTAAGTTAC
GCGACAGGCTGCCGCCCTGCCCTTTTCCTGGCGTTTTCTTGTCGCGTGTTTTAGTCGCATAAAGTAGAAT
ACTTGCGACTAGAACCGGAGACATTACGCCATGAACAAGAGCGCCGCCGCTGGCCTGCTGGGCTATGCCC
GCGTCAGCACCGACGACCAGGACTTGACCAACCAACGGGCCGAACTGCACGCGGCCGGCTGCACCAAGCT
GTTTTCCGAGAAGATCACCGGCACCAGGCGCGACCGCCCGGAGCTGGCCAGGATGCTTGACCACCTACGC
CCTGGCGACGTTGTGACAGTGACCAGGCTAGACCGCCTGGCCCGCAGCACCCGCGACCTACTGGACATTG
CCGAGCGCATCCAGGAGGCCGGCGCGGGCCTGCGTAGCCTGGCAGAGCCGTGGGCCGACACCACCACGCC
GGCCGGCCGCATGGTGTTGACCGTGTTCGCCGGCATTGCCGAGTTCGAGCGTTCCCTAATCATCGACCGC
ACCCGGAGCGGGCGCGAGGCCGCCAAGGCCCGAGGCGTGAAGTTTGGCCCCCGCCCTACCCTCACCCCGG
CACAGATCGCGCACGCCCGCGAGCTGATCGACCAGGAAGGCCGCACCGTGAAAGAGGCGGCTGCACTGCT
TGGCGTGCATCGCTCGACCCTGTACCGCGCACTTGAGCGCAGCGAGGAAGTGACGCCCACCGAGGCCAGG
CGGCGCGGTGCCTTCCGTGAGGACGCATTGACCGAGGCCGACGCCCTGGCGGCCGCCGAGAATGAACGCC
AAGAGGAACAAGCATGAAACCGCACCAGGACGGCCAGGACGAACCGTTTTTCATTACCGAAGAGATCGAG
GCGGAGATGATCGCGGCCGGGTACGTGTTCGAGCCGCCCGCGCACCTCTCAACCGTGCGGCTGCATGAAA
TCCTGGCCGGTTTGTCTGATGCCAAGCTGGCGGCCTGGCCGGCCAGCTTGGCCGCTGAAGAAACCGAGCG
CCGCCGTCTAAAAAGGTGATGTGTATTTGAGTAAAACAGCTTGCGTCATGCGGTCGCTGCGTATATGATG
CGATGAGTAAATAAACAAATACGCAAGGGGAACGCATGAAGGTTATCGCTGTACTTAACCAGAAAGGCGG
GTCAGGCAAGACGACCATCGCAACCCATCTAGCCCGCGCCCTGCAACTCGCCGGGGCCGATGTTCTGTTA
GTCGATTCCGATCCCCAGGGCAGTGCCCGCGATTGGGCGGCCGTGCGGGAAGATCAACCGCTAACCGTTG
TCGGCATCGACCGCCCGACGATTGACCGCGACGTGAAGGCCATCGGCCGGCGCGACTTCGTAGTGATCGA
CGGAGCGCCCCAGGCGGCGGACTTGGCTGTGTCCGCGATCAAGGCAGCCGACTTCGTGCTGATTCCGGTG
CAGCCAAGCCCTTACGACATATGGGCCACCGCCGACCTGGTGGAGCTGGTTAAGCAGCGCATTGAGGTCA
CGGATGGAAGGCTACAAGCGGCCTTTGTCGTGTCGCGGGCGATCAAAGGCACGCGCATCGGCGGTGAGGT
TGCCGAGGCGCTGGCCGGGTACGAGCTGCCCATTCTTGAGTCCCGTATCACGCAGCGCGTGAGCTACCCA
GGCACTGCCGCCGCCGGCACAACCGTTCTTGAATCAGAACCCGAGGGCGACGCTGCCCGCGAGGTCCAGG
CGCTGGCCGCTGAAATTAAATCAAAACTCATTTGAGTTAATGAGGTAAAGAGAAAATGAGCAAAAGCACA
AACACGCTAAGTGCCGGCCGTCCGAGCGCACGCAGCAGCAAGGCTGCAACGTTGGCCAGCCTGGCAGACA
CGCCAGCCATGAAGCGGGTCAACTTTCAGTTGCCGGCGGAGGATCACACCAAGCTGAAGATGTACGCGGT
ACGCCAAGGCAAGACCATTACCGAGCTGCTATCTGAATACATCGCGCAGCTACCAGAGTAAATGAGCAAA
TGAATAAATGAGTAGATGAATTTTAGCGGCTAAAGGAGGCGGCATGGAAAATCAAGAACAACCAGGCACC
GACGCCGTGGAATGCCCCATGTGTGGAGGAACGGGCGGTTGGCCAGGCGTAAGCGGCTGGGTTGCCTGCC
GGCCCTGCAATGGCACTGGAACCCCCAAGCCCGAGGAATCGGCGTGAGCGGTCGCAAACCATCCGGCCCG
GTACAAATCGGCGCGGCGCTGGGTGATGACCTGGTGGAGAAGTTGAAGGCCGCGCAGGCCGCCCAGCGGC
AACGCATCGAGGCAGAAGCACGCCCCGGTGAATCGTGGCAAGCGGCCGCTGATCGAATCCGCAAAGAATC
CCGGCAACCGCCGGCAGCCGGTGCGCCGTCGATTAGGAAGCCGCCCAAGGGCGACGAGCAACCAGATTTT
TTCGTTCCGATGCTCTATGACGTGGGCACCCGCGATAGTCGCAGCATCATGGACGTGGCCGTTTTCCGTC
TGTCGAAGCGTGACCGACGAGCTGGCGAGGTGATCCGCTACGAGCTTCCAGACGGGCACGTAGAGGTTTC
CGCAGGGCCGGCCGGCATGGCCAGTGTGTGGGATTACGACCTGGTACTGATGGCGGTTTCCCATCTAACC
GAATCCATGAACCGATACCGGGAAGGGAAGGGAGACAAGCCCGGCCGCGTGTTCCGTCCACACGTTGCGG
ACGTACTCAAGTTCTGCCGGCGAGCCGATGGCGGAAAGCAGAAAGACGACCTGGTAGAAACCTGCATTCG
GTTAAACACCACGCACGTTGCCATGCAGCGTACGAAGAAGGCCAAGAACGGCCGCCTGGTGACGGTATCC
GAGGGTGAAGCCTTGATTAGCCGCTACAAGATCGTAAAGAGCGAAACCGGGCGGCCGGAGTACATCGAGA
TCGAGCTAGCTGATTGGATGTACCGCGAGATCACAGAAGGCAAGAACCCGGACGTGCTGACGGTTCACCC
CGATTACTTTTTGATCGATCCCGGCATCGGCCGTTTTCTCTACCGCCTGGCACGCCGCGCCGCAGGCAAG
GCAGAAGCCAGATGGTTGTTCAAGACGATCTACGAACGCAGTGGCAGCGCCGGAGAGTTCAAGAAGTTCT
GTTTCACCGTGCGCAAGCTGATCGGGTCAAATGACCTGCCGGAGTACGATTTGAAGGAGGAGGCGGGGCA
GGCTGGCCCGATCCTAGTCATGCGCTACCGCAACCTGATCGAGGGCGAAGCATCCGCCGGTTCCTAATGT
ACGGAGCAGATGCTAGGGCAAATTGCCCTAGCAGGGGAAAAAGGTCGAAAAGGACTCTTTCCTGTGGATA
GCACGTACATTGGGAACCCAAAGCCGTACATTGGGAACCGGAACCCGTACATTGGGAACCCAAAGCCGTA
CATTGGGAACCGGTCACACATGTAAGTGACTGATATAAAAGAGAAAAAAGGCGATTTTTCCGCCTAAAAC
TCTTTAAAACTTATTAAAACTCTTAAAACCCGCCTGGCCTGTGCATAACTGTCTGGCCAGCGCACAGCCG
AAGAGCTGCAAAAAGCGCCTACCCTTCGGTCGCTGCGCTCCCTACGCCCCGCCGCTTCGCGTCGGCCTAT
CGCGGCCGCTGGCCGCTCAAAAATGGCTGGCCTACGGCCAGGCAATCTACCAGGGCGCGGACAAGCCGCG
CCGTCGCCACTCGACCGCCGGCGCCCACATCAAGGCACCCTGCCTCGCGCGTTTCGGTGATGACGGTGAA
AACCTCTGACACATGCAGCTCCCGGTGACGGTCACAGCTTGTCTGTAAGCGGATGCCGGGAGCAGACAAG
CCCGTCAGGGCGCGTCAGCGGGTGTTGGCGGGTGTCGGGGCGCAGCCATGACCCAGTCACGTAGCGATAG
CGGAGTGTATACTGGCTTAACTATGCGGCATCAGAGCAGATTGTACTGAGAGTGCACCATATGCGGTGTG
AAATACCGCACAGATGCGTAAGGAGAAAATACCGCATCAGGCGCTCTTCCGCTTCCTCGCTCACTGACTC
GCTGCGCTCGGTCGTTCGGCTGCGGCGAGCGGTATCAGCTCACTCAAAGGCGGTAATACGGTTATCCACA
GAATCAGGGGATAACGCAGGAAAGAACATGTGAGCAAAAGGCCAGCAAAAGGCCAGGAACCGTAAAAAGG
CCGCGTTGCTGGCGTTTTTCCATAGGCTCCGCCCCCCTGACGAGCATCACAAAAATCGACGCTCAAGTCA
GAGGTGGCGAAACCCGACAGGACTATAAAGATACCAGGCGTTTCCCCCTGGAAGCTCCCTCGTGCGCTCT
CCTGTTCCGACCCTGCCGCTTACCGGATACCTGTCCGCCTTTCTCCCTTCGGGAAGCGTGGCGCTTTCTC
ATAGCTCACGCTGTAGGTATCTCAGTTCGGTGTAGGTCGTTCGCTCCAAGCTGGGCTGTGTGCACGAACC
CCCCGTTCAGCCCGACCGCTGCGCCTTATCCGGTAACTATCGTCTTGAGTCCAACCCGGTAAGACACGAC
TTATCGCCACTGGCAGCAGCCACTGGTAACAGGATTAGCAGAGCGAGGTATGTAGGCGGTGCTACAGAGT
TCTTGAAGTGGTGGCCTAACTACGGCTACACTAGAAGGACAGTATTTGGTATCTGCGCTCTGCTGAAGCC
AGTTACCTTCGGAAAAAGAGTTGGTAGCTCTTGATCCGGCAAACAAACCACCGCTGGTAGCGGTGGTTTT
TTTGTTTGCAAGCAGCAGATTACGCGCAGAAAAAAAGGATCTCAAGAAGATCCTTTGATCTTTTCTACGG
GGTCTGACGCTCAGTGGAACGAAAACTCACGTTAAGGGATTTTGGTCATGCATTCTAGGTGATTAGAAAA
ACTCATCGAGCATCAAATGAAACTGCAATTTATTCATATCAGGATTATCAATACCATATTTTTGAAAAAG
CCGTTTCTGTAATGAAGGAGAAAACTCACCGAGGCAGTTCCATAGGATGGCAAGATCCTGGTATCGGTCT
GCGATTCCGACTCGTCCAACATCAATACAACCTATTAATTTCCCCTCGTCAAAAATAAGGTTATCAAGTG
AGAAATCACCATGAGTGACGACTGAATCCGGTGAGAATGGCAAAAGTTTATGCATTTCTTTCCAGACTTG
TTCAACAGGCCAGCCATTACGCTCGTCATCAAAATCACTCGCATCAACCAAACCGTTATTCATTCGTGAT
TGCGCCTGAGCGAGTCGAAATACGCGATCGCTGTTAAAAGGACAATTACAAACAGGAATCGAATGCAACC
GGCGCAGGAACACTGCCAGCGCATCAACAATATTTTCACCTGAATCAGGATATTCTTCTAATACCTGGAA
TGCTGTTTTCCCTGGGATCGCAGTGGTGAGTAACCATGCATCATCAGGAGTACGGATAAAATGCTTGATG
GTCGGAAGAGGCATAAATTCCGTCAGCCAGTTTAGTCTGACCATCTCATCTGTAACATCATTGGCAACGC
TACCTTTGCCATGTTTCAGAAACAACTCTGGCGCATCGGGCTTCCCATACAATCGGTAGATTGTCGCACC
TGATTGCCCGACATTATCGCGAGCCCATTTATACCCATATAAATCAGCATCCATGTTGGAATTTAATCGC
GGCCTTGAGCAAGACGTTTCCCGTTGAATATGGCTCATAACAGAACTTATTATTTCCTTCCTCTTTTCTA
CAGTATTTAAAGATACCCCAAGAAGCTAATTATAACAAGACGAACTCCAATTCACTGTTCCTTGCATTCT
AAAACCTTAAATACCAGAAAACAGCTTTTTCAAAGTTGTTTTCAAAGTTGGCGTATAACATAGTATCGAC
GGAGCCGATTTTGAAACCGCGGTGATCACAGGCAGCAACGCTCTGTCATCGTTACAATCAACATGCTACC
CTCCGCGAGATCATCCGTGTTTCAAACCCGGCAGCTTAGTTGCCGTTCTTCCGAATAGCATCGGTAACAT
GAGCAAAGTCTGCCGCCTTACAACGGCTCTCCCGCTGACGCCGTCCCGGACTGATGGGCTGCCTGTATCG
AGTGGTGATTTTGTGCCGAGCTGCCGGTCGGGGAGCTGTTGGCTGGCTGGTGGCAGGATATATTGTGGTG
TAAACA
Features (pLannotate 1.2.2; 14 found; start..end, strand, type, name):
     55..83      +  promoter       J23119 promoter (fragment): bacterial promoter (Registry of Standard Biological Parts BBa J23119)
    110..781     +  CDS            spisCP: spisCP is a fluorescent protein published in 2008, derived from Stylophora pistillata. It is reported to be a tetramer.
    792..863     +  terminator     rrnB T1 terminator: transcription terminator T1 from the E. coli rrnB gene
    879..906     +  terminator     T7Te terminator: phage T7 early transcription terminator
    951..975     +  misc_feature   RB T-DNA repeat: right border repeat from nopaline C58 T-DNA
   1315..1716    +  CDS            Y4CG_SINFN (fragment): Protein inferred from homology: Swiss-Prot protein existence level 3. From Sinorhizobium fredii (strain NBRC 101917 / NGR234).
   2276..2905    +  CDS            pVS1 StaA: stability protein from the Pseudomonas plasmid pVS1 (Heeb et al., 2000)
   3334..4407    +  CDS            pVS1 RepA: replication protein from the Pseudomonas plasmid pVS1 (Heeb et al., 2000)
   4473..4667    +  rep_origin     pVS1 oriV: origin of replication for the Pseudomonas plasmid pVS1 (Heeb et al., 2000)
   4870..4909    +  CDS            rop (fragment): Rop protein, which maintains plasmids at low copy number; rop
   5011..5151    +  misc_feature   bom: basis of mobility region from pBR322
   5337..5925    -  rep_origin     ori: high-copy-number ColE1/pMB1/pBR322/pUC origin of replication
   6013..6828    -  CDS            KanR: aminoglycoside phosphotransferase; aph(3')-Ia; confers resistance to kanamycin in bacteria or G418 (Geneticin®) in eukaryotes
   7261..7285    +  misc_feature   LB T-DNA repeat: left border repeat from nopaline C58 T-DNA
