[The description below was written by a language model from this plasmid's Addgene catalogue record and pLannotate feature annotations shown in this document.]
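Description:
pMP121 is an empty binary destination vector built on a pCAMBIA backbone for plant expression work. It belongs to the GreenBraid extension of the GreenGate Golden Gate cloning system, where it is designated the reverse-orientation destination vector pGBZ2r. The backbone has the usual two-host replication arrangement of pCAMBIA-type binaries. A high-copy ColE1/pUC-type origin, accompanied by the pBR322 bom mobilisation region and a residual fragment of rop, serves for propagation in E. coli. The pVS1 oriV with its RepA replication protein and StaA stability protein supports maintenance in Agrobacterium. Selection in bacteria is by kanamycin through an aph(3')-Ia KanR gene located outside the T-DNA.

Between the nopaline-type left and right T-DNA border repeats, the vector carries no plant gene. It holds only a replaceable cloning cassette, described in the record as PaqCI – Eco31I – spisPink – Eco31I – PaqCI. The restriction sites themselves are not annotated in the feature table. The dropout marker is the Stylophora pistillata chromoprotein spisCP (spisPink), driven by a fragment of the constitutive bacterial J23119 promoter and followed by the rrnB T1 and T7Te terminators. Colonies that retain the uncut vector are therefore pink.

Type IIS assembly through the inner Eco31I (BsaI) sites replaces the chromoprotein cassette with the incoming modules, which allows visual screening for non-pink recombinants. The outer PaqCI sites presumably allow the assembled unit to be released and passed on for iterative stacking of transcriptional units, as the GreenBraid naming implies. No plant selectable marker is annotated on the empty vector, so any such marker would have to come from the assembled modules.
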