Addgene plasmid #207921: pMP121
Purpose: (Empty Backbone) GreenBraid reverse destination vector pGBZ2r - PaqCI - Eco31I - spisPink- Eco31I - PaqCII
Depositing lab: Alexis Maizel. Depositing organization: Universitaet Heidelberg. Publication: GreenGate 2.0: Backwards compatible addons for assembly of complex transcriptional units and their stacking with GreenGate. Piepers M, Erbstein K, Reyes-Hernandez J, Song C, Tessi T, Petrasiunaite V, Faerber N, Distel K, Maizel A. PLoS One. 2023 Sep 8;18(9):e0290097. doi: 10.1371/journal.pone.0290097. eCollection 2023. PubMed 37682951.
Backbone
  Vector backbone: pCAMBIA
  Vector type: Plant Expression
  Selectable markers: spisPINK
Growth in bacteria
  Bacterial resistance: Kanamycin, 50 μg/mL
  Growth temperature: 37°C
  Growth strain: DH5alpha
  Copy number: High Copy
Gene/Insert
  Gene/Insert name: None
Terms and licenses: Academic/Nonprofit Terms; Industry Terms: Not Available to Industry
How to cite: pMP121 was a gift from Alexis Maizel (Addgene plasmid # 207921 ; http://n2t.net/addgene:207921 ; RRID:Addgene_207921)
